LOCUS       Exported 7345 bp ds-DNA circular SYN 13-MAY-2021
DEFINITION  synthetic circular DNA
ACCESSION   .
VERSION     .
KEYWORDS    pNRB65
SOURCE      synthetic DNA construct
  ORGANISM  synthetic DNA construct
REFERENCE   1 (bases 1 to 7345)
  TITLE     Bishop Lab Plasmids
  JOURNAL   Unpublished
REFERENCE   2 (bases 1 to 7345)
  AUTHORS   .
  TITLE     Direct Submission
  JOURNAL   Exported May 13, 2021 from SnapGene Server 1.1.58
            http://www.snapgene.com
FEATURES             Location/Qualifiers
     source          1..7345
                     /organism="synthetic DNA construct"
                     /mol_type="other DNA"
     rep_origin      complement(3..458)
                     /direction=LEFT
                     /label=f1 ori
                     /note="f1 bacteriophage origin of replication; arrow
                     indicates direction of (+) strand synthesis"
     primer_bind     complement(140..161)
                     /label=F1ori-F
                     /note="F1 origin, forward primer"
     primer_bind     352..371
                     /label=F1ori-R
                     /note="F1 origin, reverse primer"
     primer_bind     585..607
                     /label=M13/pUC Forward
                     /note="In lacZ gene"
     primer_bind     599..616
                     /label=M13 Forward
                     /note="In lacZ gene. Also called M13-F20 or M13 (-21)
                     Forward"
     primer_bind     600..616
                     /label=M13 fwd
                     /note="common sequencing primer, one of multiple similar
                     variants"
     primer_bind     626..645
                     /label=T7
                     /note="T7 promoter, forward primer"
     promoter        626..644
                     /label=T7 promoter
                     /note="promoter for bacteriophage T7 RNA polymerase"
     promoter        1622..2029
                     /gene="S. cerevisiae LEU2"
                     /label=LEU2 promoter
     CDS             2030..3124
                     /codon_start=1
                     /gene="S. cerevisiae LEU2"
                     /product="3-isopropylmalate dehydrogenase, required for
                     leucine biosynthesis"
                     /label=LEU2
                     /note="yeast auxotrophic marker"
                     /translation="MSAPKKIVVLPGDHVGQEITAEAIKVLKAISDVRSNVKFDFENHL
                     IGGAAIDATGVPLPDEALEASKKVDAVLLGAVGGPKWGTGSVRPEQGLLKIRKELQLYA
                     NLRPCNFASDSLLDLSPIKPQFAKGTDFVVVRELVGGIYFGKRKEDDGDGVAWDSEQYT
                     VPEVQRITRMAAFMALQHEPPLPIWSLDKANVLASSRLWRKTVEETIKNEFPTLKVQHQ
                     LIDSAAMILVKNPTHLNGIIITSNMFGDIISDEASVIPGSLGLLPSASLASLPDKNTAF
                     GLYEPCHGSAPDLPKNKVNPIATILSAAMMLKLSLNLPEEGKAIEDAVKKVLDAGIRTG
                     DLGGSNSTTEVGDAVAEEVKKILA"
     primer_bind     5037..5053
                     /label=SK primer
                     /note="common sequencing primer, one of multiple similar
                     variants"
     primer_bind     5037..5053
                     /label=pBluescriptSK
                     /note="For pBluescript vector"
     primer_bind     complement(5107..5123)
                     /label=KS primer
                     /note="common sequencing primer, one of multiple similar
                     variants"
     primer_bind     complement(5108..5124)
                     /label=pBluescriptKS
                     /note="For pBluescript vector"
     primer_bind     complement(5157..5177)
                     /label=T3
                     /note="T3 promoter, forward primer"
     promoter        complement(5157..5175)
                     /label=T3 promoter
                     /note="promoter for bacteriophage T3 RNA polymerase"
     primer_bind     complement(5196..5212)
                     /label=M13 rev
                     /note="common sequencing primer, one of multiple similar
                     variants"
     primer_bind     complement(5196..5212)
                     /label=M13 Reverse
                     /note="In lacZ gene. Also called M13-rev"
     primer_bind     complement(5209..5231)
                     /label=M13/pUC Reverse
                     /note="In lacZ gene"
     protein_bind    5220..5236
                     /label=lac operator
                     /bound_moiety="lac repressor encoded by lacI"
                     /note="The lac repressor binds to the lac operator to
                     inhibit transcription in E. coli. This inhibition can be
                     relieved by adding lactose or
                     isopropyl-beta-D-thiogalactopyranoside (IPTG)."
     promoter        complement(5244..5274)
                     /label=lac promoter
                     /note="promoter for the E. coli lac operon"
     protein_bind    5289..5310
                     /label=CAP binding site
                     /bound_moiety="E. coli catabolite activator protein"
                     /note="CAP binding activates transcription in the presence
                     of cAMP."
     primer_bind     complement(5427..5444)
                     /label=L4440
                     /note="L4440 vector, forward primer"
     rep_origin      complement(5598..6186)
                     /direction=LEFT
                     /label=ori
                     /note="high-copy-number ColE1/pMB1/pBR322/pUC origin of
                     replication"
     primer_bind     complement(5678..5697)
                     /label=pBR322ori-F
                     /note="pBR322 origin, forward primer"
     CDS             complement(6357..7217)
                     /codon_start=1
                     /gene="bla"
                     /product="beta-lactamase"
                     /label=AmpR
                     /note="confers resistance to ampicillin, carbenicillin, and
                     related antibiotics"
                     /translation="MSIQHFRVALIPFFAAFCLPVFAHPETLVKVKDAEDQLGARVGYI
                     ELDLNSGKILESFRPEERFPMMSTFKVLLCGAVLSRIDAGQEQLGRRIHYSQNDLVEYS
                     PVTEKHLTDGMTVRELCSAAITMSDNTAANLLLTTIGGPKELTAFLHNMGDHVTRLDRW
                     EPELNEAIPNDERDTTMPVAMATTLRKLLTGELLTLASRQQLIDWMEADKVAGPLLRSA
                     LPAGWFIADKSGAGERGSRGIIAALGPDGKPSRIVVIYTTGSQATMDERNRQIAEIGAS
                     LIKHW"
     primer_bind     6980..6999
                     /label=Amp-R
                     /note="Ampicillin resistance gene, reverse primer"
     promoter        complement(7218..7322)
                     /gene="bla"
                     /label=AmpR promoter
ORIGIN
        1 ctaaattgta agcgttaata ttttgttaaa attcgcgtta aatttttgtt aaatcagctc
       61 attttttaac caataggccg aaatcggcaa aatcccttat aaatcaaaag aatagaccga
      121 gatagggttg agtgttgttc cagtttggaa caagagtcca ctattaaaga acgtggactc
      181 caacgtcaaa ggnnnnnnnn nnnnnnnnnn nnnnnnnnnn nnnnnnnnnn nnnnnnnnnn
      241 ntnnnnnnnn nnnnnnnnnn nnnnnnnnnn nnnnnnnnnn nnnnnnnnnn nnnnnnnnnn
      301 nnnnnnnnnn nnnnnnnnnn nnnnnnnnnn nnngnnnnnn nnnnnnnnnn nnnnnnnnnn
      361 nnnnnnnnnn nnnnnnnnnn nnnnnnnnnn nnnnnnnnnn nnnnnnnnnn nnnnnnnnnn
      421 nnnnnnnnnn nnnnnnnnnn nnnnnnnnnn nnnnnnnncc cattcgccat tcaggctgcg
      481 caactgttgg gaagggcgat cggtgcgggc ctcttcgcta ttacgccagc tggcgaaagg
      541 gggatgtgct gcaaggcgat taagttgggt aacgccaggg ttttcccagt cacgacgttg
      601 taaaacgacg gccagtgagc gcgcgtaata cgactcacta tagggcgaat tggagctcca
      661 ccgcggtggc ggccgctcta gaatatgaaa cctataggta cggtggccat tctatgtctg
      721 atcccggtac tacctacaga actagagacg agattcagca tatgagatcc aagaacgatc
      781 caattgctgg tcttaagatg catttgattg atctaggtat tgccactgaa gctgaagtca
      841 aagcttacga caagtccgct agaaaatacg ttgacgaaca agttgaatta gctgatgctg
      901 ctcctcctcc agaagccaaa ttatccatct tgtttgaaga cgtctacgtg aaaggtacag
      961 aaactccaac cctaagaggt aggatccctg aagatacttg ggacttcaaa aagcaaggtt
     1021 ttgcctctag ggattaatta aatcgtaagg aaaaataaaa taatagtgct gtgatcgcat
     1081 gatattcttc cctggaagcg ccattttata gcaagaaatg taagtcaagt atattttaac
     1141 tgtatatcaa caatatagct cttttttatg ccttgttgtt tttcttcggg ttttccccac
     1201 acattgtgtg gagagatagt tattaacaga ccggaaaata gccgcccaag gataaacttt
     1261 tatataaagg gaagggtagt tgacccaaaa aatttggatt ctacttttcc agatttactt
     1321 tcaccctttt atatttgctg tagtctgtta tgccaatcag gaaagcattt gaacaaatag
     1381 gtcgaggaga acttctagta tatctacata cctaatatta ttgccttatt aaaaatggaa
     1441 tcccaacaat tacatcaaaa tccacattct cttcaaaatc aattgtcctg tacttccttg
     1501 ttcatgtgtg ttcaaaaacg ttatatttat aggataatta tactctattt ctcaacaagt
     1561 aattggttgt ttggccgagc ggtctaaggc gcctgattca agaaatatct tgaccgcagt
     1621 taactgtggg aatactcagg tatcgtaaga tgcaagagtt cgaatctctt agcaaccatt
     1681 atttttttcc tcaacataac gagaacacac aggggcgcta tcgcacagaa tcaaattcga
     1741 tgactggaaa ttttttgtta atttcagagg tcgcctgacg catatacctt tttcaactga
     1801 aaaattggga gaaaaaggaa aggtgagagc cgcggaaccg gcttttcata tagaatagag
     1861 aagcgttcat gactaaatgc ttgcatcaca atacttgaag ttgacaatat tatttaagga
     1921 cctattgttt tttccaatag gtggttagca atcgtcttac tttctaactt ttcttacctt
     1981 ttacatttca gcaatatata tatatatatt tcaaggatat accattctaa tgtctgcccc
     2041 taagaagatc gtcgttttgc caggtgacca cgttggtcaa gaaatcacag ccgaagccat
     2101 taaggttctt aaagctattt ctgatgttcg ttccaatgtc aagttcgatt tcgaaaatca
     2161 tttaattggt ggtgctgcta tcgatgctac aggtgtccca cttccagatg aggcgctgga
     2221 agcctccaag aaggttgatg ccgttttgtt aggtgctgtg ggtggtccta aatggggtac
     2281 cggtagtgtt agacctgaac aaggtttact aaaaatccgt aaagaacttc aattgtacgc
     2341 caacttaaga ccatgtaact ttgcatccga ctctctttta gacttatctc caatcaagcc
     2401 acaatttgct aaaggtactg acttcgttgt tgtcagagaa ttagtgggag gtatttactt
     2461 tggtaagaga aaggaagacg atggtgatgg tgtcgcttgg gatagtgaac aatacaccgt
     2521 tccagaagtg caaagaatca caagaatggc cgctttcatg gccctacaac atgagccacc
     2581 attgcctatt tggtccttgg ataaagctaa tgttttggcc tcttcaagat tatggagaaa
     2641 aactgtggag gaaaccatca agaacgaatt ccctacattg aaggttcaac atcaattgat
     2701 tgattctgcc gccatgatcc tagttaagaa cccaacccac ctaaatggta ttataatcac
     2761 cagcaacatg tttggtgata tcatctccga tgaagcctcc gttatcccag gttccttggg
     2821 tttgttgcca tctgcgtcct tggcctcttt gccagacaag aacaccgcat ttggtttgta
     2881 cgaaccatgc cacggttctg ctccagattt gccaaagaat aaggtcaacc ctatcgccac
     2941 tatcttgtct gctgcaatga tgttgaaatt gtcattgaac ttgcctgaag aaggtaaggc
     3001 cattgaagat gcagttaaaa aggttttgga tgcaggtatc agaactggtg atttaggtgg
     3061 ttccaacagt accacggaag tcggtgatgc tgtcgccgaa gaagttaaga aaatccttgc
     3121 ttaaaaagat tctctttttt tatgatattt gtacataaac tttataaatg aaattcataa
     3181 tagaaacgac acgaaattac aaaatggaat atgttcatag ggtagacgaa actatatacg
     3241 caatctacat acatttatca agaaggagaa aaaggaggat gtaaaggaat acaggtaagc
     3301 aaattgatac taatggctca acgtgataag gaaaaagaat tgcactttaa cattaatatt
     3361 gacaaggagg agggcaccac acaaaaagtt aggtgtaaca gaaaatcatg aaactatgat
     3421 tcctaattta tatattggag gattttctct aaaaaaaaaa aaatacaaca aataaaaaac
     3481 actcaatgac ctgaccattt gatggagttt aagtcaatac cttcttgaac catttcccat
     3541 aatggtgaaa gttccctcaa gaattttact ctgtcagaaa cggccttaac gacgtagtcg
     3601 accaattggt gaaaaaggta ttaccgattc aagtgactag tttttgtata cttttttaat
     3661 gaagatgaca ttgctccttt attaaacttt tcttttactt tgtgttacta atattattaa
     3721 tatcttgtta tgattctttg ttttagcagc tccaaaagaa aggaatatta taatataatt
     3781 gttgtaattc ggaaaaaaaa tattaaatta ctatggtgca tatgcgtata taaaattgag
     3841 cattacctaa cgccatatat tactatctaa agtcctcaca gatgatgtgt tttcaaaatc
     3901 aaatgattgg agctcctcat catcatcccc ggtaaactgc tcggtttcag atccattatc
     3961 cagatacctc aacgggctag tgtacgcaat tgaagggtac ctataaaata aagtacgttc
     4021 ctctttcaac tgaaaaaacc cccgataatc ccttgacaag aaataataca taatataatc
     4081 tcgctttctg acaagacttt tcagttcttg gtactctaat tcccgttcga aaaccggata
     4141 tgtgccagca atttcgtcag ttattatagc gtttataata gcctcgtagt catcgggctc
     4201 aattctattt tcgtagttga acagacggta aaaagggcta cagtcataat tatgctcgca
     4261 ttcctcgaga ataatatctg aatcagattg taaatgtatg atatttcttg gcgttacaac
     4321 aatagaatcc tcaggccctg atattttctc tatagatggg gaatccggta tatagtcaag
     4381 gttgatatct gttaattcat ttgaatttag gttagcgcga gcttcaattt cgttaggctt
     4441 cttgaaattt gccttaactg ggatttgctt tgccaatttt ttgtcatcta gcttttttct
     4501 atgattgaaa tttaggtcac gaagccttat atgttcaaga tccttggatt ttgtagcagc
     4561 tttttccttt atcaagaaac tgcttgactt cttttgcgaa aaagggtggg tttgattttc
     4621 atcttgatgc aacctctcat cgacatccat tttgtcactg tgtctgagaa tctatacttc
     4681 agggcctgct acaagaagta gaaactaaaa tacaatgtta caaatgcgag aagggttttt
     4741 tttatgatca tgagtgaccg caataaaatc tttcgaagct ttttcgaata ttttaacatt
     4801 ttttctctat agcttctttg tggcatcgcc catgggatca aaccatactg gtttctttgt
     4861 aaaacaggcg caaaatatag aaactcagaa aaagagaaaa cgagtagtgg aaaaatttat
     4921 cagccattta tgcgacgcat ccgtttgact gatctaccta tttaaaacag aaacctacgt
     4981 tgaaaagtta tttttccaac acattactgg atctcatcaa attgccaatg taatcttcta
     5041 gaactagtgg atccggtccg gttaccttgg gggggggggg ctgcaggaat tcgatatcaa
     5101 gcttatcgat accgtcgacc tcgaggccta tagggcccgg tacccagctt ttgttccctt
     5161 tagtgagggt taattgcgcg cttggcgtaa tcatggtcat agctgtttcc tgtgtgaaat
     5221 tgttatccgc tcacaattcc acacaacata cgagccggaa gcataaagtg taaagcctgg
     5281 ggtgcctaat gagtgagcta actcacatta attgcgttgc gctcactgcc cgctttccag
     5341 tcgggaaacc tgtcgtgcca gctgcattaa tgaatcggcc aacgcgcggg gagaggcggt
     5401 ttgcgtattg ggcgctcttc cgcttcctcg ctcactgact cgctgcgctc ggtcgttcgg
     5461 ctgcggcgag cggtatcagc tcactcaaag gcggtaatac ggttatccac agaatcaggg
     5521 gataacgcag gaaagaacat gtgagcaaaa ggccagcaaa aggccaggaa ccgtaaaaag
     5581 gccgcgttgc tggcgttttt ccataggctc cgcccccctg acgagcatca caaaaatcga
     5641 cgctcaagtc agaggtggcg aaacccgaca ggactataaa gataccaggc gtttccccct
     5701 ggaagctccc tcgtgcgctc tcctgttccg accctgccgc ttaccggata cctgtccgcc
     5761 tttctccctt cgggaagcgt ggcgctttct catagctcac gctgtaggta tctcagttcg
     5821 gtgtaggtcg ttcgctccaa gctgggctgt gtgcacgaac cccccgttca gcccgaccgc
     5881 tgcgccttat ccggtaacta tcgtcttgag tccaacccgg taagacacga cttatcgcca
     5941 ctggcagcag ccactggtaa caggattagc agagcgaggt atgtaggcgg tgctacagag
     6001 ttcttgaagt ggtggcctaa ctacggctac actagaagga cagtatttgg tatctgcgct
     6061 ctgctgaagc cagttacctt cggaaaaaga gttggtagct cttgatccgg caaacaaacc
     6121 accgctggta gcggtggttt ttttgtttgc aagcagcaga ttacgcgcag aaaaaaagga
     6181 tctcaagaag atcctttgat cttttctacg gggtctgacg ctcagtggaa cgaaaactca
     6241 cgttaaggga ttttggtcat gagattatca aaaaggatct tcacctagat ccttttaaat
     6301 taaaaatgaa gttttaaatc aatctaaagt atatatgagt aaacttggtc tgacagttac
     6361 caatgcttaa tcagtgaggc acctatctca gcgatctgtc tatttcgttc atccatagtt
     6421 gcctgactcc ccgtcgtgta gataactacg atacgggagg gcttaccatc tggccccagt
     6481 gctgcaatga taccgcgaga cccacgctca ccggctccag atttatcagc aataaaccag
     6541 ccagccggaa gggccgagcg cagaagtggt cctgcaactt tatccgcctc catccagtct
     6601 attaattgtt gccgggaagc tagagtaagt agttcgccag ttaatagttt gcgcaacgtt
     6661 gttgccattg ctacaggcat cgtggtgtca cgctcgtcgt ttggtatggc ttcattcagc
     6721 tccggttccc aacgatcaag gcgagttaca tgatccccca tgttgtgcaa aaaagcggtt
     6781 agctccttcg gtcctccgat cgttgtcaga agtaagttgg ccgcagtgtt atcactcatg
     6841 gttatggcag cactgcataa ttctcttact gtcatgccat ccgtaagatg cttttctgtg
     6901 actggtgagt actcaaccaa gtcattctga gaatagtgta tgcggcgacc gagttgctct
     6961 tgcccggcgt caatacggga taataccgcg ccacatagca gaactttaaa agtgctcatc
     7021 attggaaaac gttcttcggg gcgaaaactc tcaaggatct taccgctgtt gagatccagt
     7081 tcgatgtaac ccactcgtgc acccaactga tcttcagcat cttttacttt caccagcgtt
     7141 tctgggtgag caaaaacagg aaggcaaaat gccgcaaaaa agggaataag ggcgacacgg
     7201 aaatgttgaa tactcatact cttccttttt caatattatt gaagcattta tcagggttat
     7261 tgtctcatga gcggatacat atttgaatgt atttagaaaa ataaacaaat aggggttccg
     7321 cgcacatttc cccgaaaagt gccac
//
