[The description below was written by a language model from this plasmid's Addgene catalogue record and the feature table of its GenBank file.]
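Description:
pNRB65 is a pBluescript-type E. coli plasmid, built on the pNRB8 backbone and catalogued as a yeast expression vector, that serves as a gene-disruption construct for Saccharomyces cerevisiae. In bacteria it is maintained through a high-copy ColE1/pUC origin and selected with ampicillin via the bla gene. An f1 origin allows single-stranded DNA production. The annotated features show no yeast centromere or 2μ origin. This fits a plasmid meant to supply a DNA fragment for chromosomal integration rather than to replicate episomally, although the insert name does refer to ARS501, a yeast replication origin that is not annotated in the feature table.

The insert, listed as ARS501-LEU2 and cloned at XbaI sites that remain intact, sits between the T7 and T3 phage promoters of the polylinker. These promoters, like the neighbouring lac promoter/operator and M13 primer sites, are backbone elements useful mainly for sequencing, even though T7 is recorded as the promoter. The only annotated payload is the LEU2 gene with its own promoter, encoding 3-isopropylmalate dehydrogenase, which complements leucine auxotrophy. The depositor states that the plasmid is for generating dmc1Δ::LEU2 alleles by single-step transplacement. The unannotated sequence around LEU2 therefore presumably carries homology to the DMC1 locus to direct replacement of this meiotic recombinase gene, but the record does not annotate it.

The record has some inconsistencies. The catalogue lists URA3 as the yeast marker, but the feature table shows only LEU2. The stated total size of about 8.5 kb also differs from the 7,345 bp sequence on file.
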