Addgene plasmid #36455: pNRB65
Depositing lab: Douglas Bishop. Depositing organization: University of Chicago.
Backbone
  Vector backbone: pNRB8
  Backbone size w/o insert (bp): 3000
  Total vector size (bp): 8500
  Vector type: Yeast Expression
  Selectable markers: URA3
Growth in bacteria
  Bacterial resistance: Ampicillin, 100 μg/mL
  Growth temperature: 37°C
  Growth strain: DH5alpha
  Copy number: Unknown
Gene/Insert
  Gene/Insert name: ARS501-LEU2
  Species: S. cerevisiae (budding yeast)
  Insert size (bp): 5200
  Entrez Gene: LEU2 (a.k.a. YCL018W)
  Promoter: T7
  Cloning method: Restriction Enzyme; 5′ cloning site XbaI (not destroyed); 3′ cloning site XbaI (not destroyed)
  Sequencing primers: 5′ T3; 3′ T7
Terms and licenses: Academic/Nonprofit Terms; Industry Terms: Not Available to Industry
Depositor comments: This plasmid is for generating dmc1Δ::LEU2 alleles by single step transplacement. See the attached map for additional details.
How to cite: pNRB65 was a gift from Douglas Bishop (Addgene plasmid # 36455 ; http://n2t.net/addgene:36455 ; RRID:Addgene_36455)
