>Addgene plasmid #36455 | pNRB65 | addgene partial sequence | sequence record 52311 | T7 5'-TAATACGACTCACTATAGGG-3'
GATTACATTGGCAATTTGATGAGATCCAGTAATGTGTTGGAAAAATAACTTTTCAACGTAGGTTTCTGTT
TTAAATAGGTAGATCAGTCAAACGGATGCGTCGCATAAATGGCTGATAAATTTTTCCACTACTCGTTTTC
TCTTTTTCTGAGTTTCTATATTTTGCGCCTGTTTTACAAAGAAACCAGTATGGTTTGATCCCATGGGCGA
TGCCACAAAGAAGCTATAGAGAAAAAATGTTAAAATATTCGAAAAAGCTTCGAAAGATTTTATTGCGGTC
ACTCATGATCATAAAAAAAACCCTTCTCGCATTTGTAACATTGTATTTTAGTTTCTACTTCTTGTAGCAG
GCCCTGAAGTATAGATTCTCAGACACAGTGACAAAATGGATGTCGATGAGAGGTTGCATCAAGATGAAAA
TCAAACCCACCCTTTTTCGCAAAAGAAGTCAAGCAGTTTCTTGATAAAGGAAAAAGCTGCTACAAAATCC
AAGGATCTTGAACATATAAGGCTTCGTGACCTAAATTTCAATCATAGAAAAAAGCTAGATGACAAAAAAT
TGGCAAAGCAAATCCCAGTTAAGGCAAATTTCAAGAAGCCTAACGAAATTGAAGCTCGCGCTAACCTAAA
TTCAAATGAATTAACAGATATCAACCTTGACTATATACCGGATTCCCCATCTATAGAGAAAATATCAGGG
CCTGAGGATTCTATTGTTGTAACGCCAAGAAATATCATACATTTACAATCTGATTCAGATATTATTCTCG
AGGAATGCGAGCATAATTATGACTGTAGCCCTTTTTACCGTCTGTTCAACTACGAAAATAGAATTGAGCC
CGATGACTACGAGGCTATTATAAACGCTATAATAACTGACGAAATTG
