>Addgene plasmid #36455 | pNRB65 | addgene partial sequence | sequence record 52313 | Leu2-F 5'-atgctgtcgccgaagaag-3'
AAGATTCTCTTTTTTTATGATATTTGTACATAAACTTTATAAATGAAATTCATAATAGAAACGACACGAA
ATTACAAAATGGAATATGTTCATAGGGTAGACGAAACTATATACGCAATCTACATACATTTATCAAGAAG
GAGAAAAAGGAGGATGTAAAGGAATACAGGTAAGCAAATTGATACTAATGGCTCAACGTGATAAGGAAAA
AGAATTGCACTTTAACATTAATATTGACAAGGAGGAGGGCACCACACAAAAAGTTAGGTGTAACAGAAAA
TCATGAAACTATGATTCCTAATTTATATATTGGAGGATTTTCTCTAAAAAAAAAAAAATACAACAAATAA
AAAACACTCAATGACCTGACCATTTGATGGAGTTTAAGTCAATACCTTCTTGAACCATTTCCCATAATGG
TGAAAGTTCCCTCAAGAATTTTACTCTGTCAGAAACGGCCTTAACGACGTAGTCGACCGTAATTGGTGAA
AAAGGTATTACCGATTCAAGTGACTAGTTTTTGTATACTTTTTTAATGAAGATGACATTGCTCCTTTATT
AAACTTTTCTTTTACTTTGTGTTACTAATATTATTAATATCTTGTTATGATTCTTTGTTTTAGCAGCTCC
AAAAGAAAGGAATATTATAATATAATTGTTGTAATTCGGAAAAAAAATATTAAATTACTATGGTGCATAT
GCGTATATAAAATTGAGCATTACCTAACGCCATATATTACTATCTAAAGTCCTCACAGATGATGTGTTTT
CAAAATCAAATGATTGGAGCTCCTCATCATCATCCCCGGTAAACTGCTCGGTTTCAGATCCATTATCCAG
ATACCTCAACGGGCTAGTGTACGCAATTGAAGGGTACCTATAAAATAAAGTACGTTCCTCTTTCAACTGA
AA
